>Addgene plasmid #176620 | p-sfGFP-pA-FRT-Amp-FRT | addgene full sequence | sequence record 348367 | Addgene NGS Result
CTGCGTTATCCCCTGATTCTGTGGATAACCGTATTACCGCCATGCATTAGTTATTAATAGTAATCAATTA
CGGGGTCATTAGTTCATAGCCCATATATGGAGTTCCGCGTTACATAACTTACGGTAAATGGCCCGCCTGG
CTGACCGCCCAACGACCCCCGCCCATTGACGTCAATAATGACGTATGTTCCCATAGTAACGCCAATAGGG
ACTTTCCATTGACGTCAATGGGTGGAGTATTTACGGTAAACTGCCCACTTGGCAGTACATCAAGTGTATC
ATATGCCAAGTACGCCCCCTATTGACGTCAATGACGGTAAATGGCCCGCCTGGCATTATGCCCAGTACAT
GACCTTATGGGACTTTCCTACTTGGCAGTACATCTACGTATTAGTCATCGCTATTACCATGGTGATGCGG
TTTTGGCAGTACATCAATGGGCGTGGATAGCGGTTTGACTCACGGGGATTTCCAAGTCTCCACCCCATTG
ACGTCAATGGGAGTTTGTTTTGGCACCAAAATCAACGGGACTTTCCAAAATGTCGTAACAACTCCGCCCC
ATTGACGCAAATGGGCGGTAGGCGTGTACGGTGGGAGGTCTATATAAGCAGAGCTGGTTTAGTGAACCGT
CAGATCCGGCCACCATGTCCAAAGGAGAAGAGCTGTTCACTGGAGTGGTACCAATACTTGTGGAGTTGGA
CGGAGATGTGAACGGACACAAATTTTCAGTCCGCGGGGAGGGGGAAGGGGATGCTACTATTGGCAAGCTG
ACGCTCAAATTCATCTGTACCACCGGAAAACTCCCTGTACCCTGGCCCACACTGGTGACAACTCTGACTT
ACGGCGTGCAATGTTTTAGCCGATACCCAGACCACATGAAGAGGCACGACTTTTTCAAAAGCGCAATGCC
TGAAGGATACGTACAGGAAAGGACCATTTCTTTTAAAGACGACGGGAAGTACAAAACCCGGGCAGTGGTG
AAGTTTGAGGGCGATACCCTCGTCAATAGGATCGAATTGAAGGGAACTGACTTCAAAGAAGATGGCAACA
TCCTGGGTCACAAGCTTGAGTATAACTTTAACTCCCACAACGTGTATATTACAGCCGACAAACAGAAGAA
TGGAATTAAGGCTAACTTCACTGTCAGACACAATGTCGAAGATGGCTCCGTGCAGCTCGCCGATCACTAT
CAACAGAATACTCCTATCGGGGACGGCCCAGTCCTGCTGCCCGACAACCACTACCTGAGTACCCAGACTG
TTCTGAGCAAAGATCCGAACGAGAAGCGCGACCGCATGGTGTTGCATGAGTATGTCAACGCTGCGGGAAT
TACCCTCGGCATGGACGAGCTGTACAAGTCTAGATAGGATCCAGACATGATAAGATACATTGATGAGTTT
GGACAAACCACAACTAGAATGCAGTGAAAAAAATGCTTTATTTGTGAAATTTGTGATGCTATTGCTTTAT
TTGTAACCATTATAAGCTGCAATAAACAAGTTAACAACAACAATTGCATTCACTTTATGTTTCAGGTTCA
GGGGGAGGTGTGGGAGGTTTTTTATTTAGGTGACACTATAGAATACTCAAGCTATGCATCCAACGCGTTG
GGAGCTCTCCCATATGGTCGACCTGCAGGCGGCCGCACTAGTGATTGAAGTTCCTATTCTCTAGAAAGTA
TAGGAACTTCTTTCTACGGGGTCTGACGCTCAGTGGAACGAAAACTCACGTTAAGGGATTTTGGTCATGA
GATTATCAAAAAGGATCTTCACCTAGATCCTTTTAAATTAAAAATGAAGTTTTAAATCAATCTAAAGTAT
ATATGAGTAAACTTGGTCTGACAGTTACCAATGCTTAATCAGTGAGGCACCTATCTCAGCGATCTGTCTA
TTTCGTTCATCCATAGTTGCCTGACTCCCCGTCGTGTAGATAACTACGATACGGGAGGGCTTACCATCTG
GCCCCAGTGCTGCAATGATACCGCGAGACCCACGCTCACCGGCTCCAGATTTATCAGCAATAAACCAGCC
AGCCGGAAGGGCCGAGCGCAGAAGTGGTCCTGCAACTTTATCCGCCTCCATCCAGTCTATTAATTGTTGC
CGGGAAGCTAGAGTAAGTAGTTCGCCAGTTAATAGTTTGCGCAACGTTGTTGCCATTGCTACAGGCATCG
TGGTGTCACGCTCGTCGTTTGGTATGGCTTCATTCAGCTCCGGTTCCCAACGATCAAGGCGAGTTACATG
ATCCCCCATGTTGTGCAAAAAAGCGGTTAGCTCCTTCGGTCCTCCGATCGTTGTCAGAAGTAAGTTGGCC
GCAGTGTTATCACTCATGGTTATGGCAGCACTGCATAATTCTCTTACTGTCATGCCATCCGTAAGATGCT
TTTCTGTGACTGGTGAGTACTCAACCAAGTCATTCTGAGAATAGTGTATGCGGCGACCGAGTTGCTCTTG
CCCGGCGTCAATACGGGATAATACCGCGCCACATAGCAGAACTTTAAAAGTGCTCATCATTGGAAAACGT
TCTTCGGGGCGAAAACTCTCAAGGATCTTACCGCTGTTGAGATCCAGTTCGATGTAACCCACTCGTGCAC
CCAACTGATCTTCAGCATCTTTTACTTTCACCAGCGTTTCTGGGTGAGCAAAAACAGGAAGGCAAAATGC
CGCAAAAAAGGGAATAAGGGCGACACGGAAATGTTGAATACTCATACTCTTCCTTTTTCAATATTATTGA
AGCATTTATCAGGGTTATTGTCTCATGAGCGGATACATATTTGAATGTATTTAGAAAAATAAACAAATAG
GGGTTCCGCGCACATTTCCCCGAAAAGTGCCACCTGATGCGGTGTGAAATACCGCACAGATGCGTAAGGA
GAAAATACCGCATCAGGAAATTGTAAGCGTTAATATTTTGTTAAAATTCGCGTTAAATTTTTGTTAAATC
AGCTCATTTTTTAACCAATAGGCCGAAGAAGTTCCTATTCTCTAGAAAGTATAGGAACTTCAATCCCGCG
GCCATGGCGGCCGGGAGCATGCGACGTCGGGCCCAATTCGCCCTATAGTGAGTCGTATTACCGGGCCCGG
GATCCACCGGATCTAGATAACTGATCATAATCAGCCATACCACATTTGTAGAGGTTTTACTTGCTTTAAA
AAACCTCCCACACCTCCCCCTGAACCTGAAACATAAAATGAATGCAATTGTTGTTGTTAACTTGTTTATT
GCAGCTTATAATGGTTACAAATAAAGCAATAGCATCACAAATTTCACAAATAAAGCATTTTTTTCACTGC
ATTCTAGTTGTGGTTTGTCCAAACTCATCAATGTATCTTAACGCGTAAATTGTAAGCGTTAATATTTTGT
TAAAATTCGCGTTAAATTTTTGTTAAATCAGCTCATTTTTTAACCAATAGGCCGAAATCGGCAAAATCCC
TTATAAATCAAAAGAATAGACCGAGATAGGGT
[37 nt withheld, positions 3463-3499]
AAAGAACGTGGACTCCAACGTCAAAGG
[49 nt withheld, positions 3527-3575]
T
[91 nt withheld, positions 3577-3667]
G
[124 nt withheld, positions 3669-3792]
CAGGTGGCACTTTTCGGGGAAATGTGCGCGGAACCCCTATTTGTTTATTTTTCTAAATACATTCAAATAT
GTATCCGCTCATGAGACAATAACCCTGATAAATGCTTCAATAATATTGAAAAAGGAAGAGTCCTGAGGCG
GAAAGAACCAGCTGTGGAATGTGTGTCAGTTAGGGTGTGGAAAGTCCCCAGGCTCCCCAGCAGGCAGAAG
TATGCAAAGCATGCATCTCAATTAGTCAGCAACCAGGTGTGGAAAGTCCCCAGGCTCCCCAGCAGGCAGA
AGTATGCAAAGCATGCATCTCAATTAGTCAGCAACCATAGTCCCGCCCCTAACTCCGCCCATCCCGCCCC
TAACTCCGCCCAGTTCCGCCCATTCTCCGCCCCATGGCTGACTAATTTTTTTTATTTATGCAGAGGCCGA
GGCCGCCTCGGCCTCTGAGCTATTCCAGAAGTAGTGAGGAGGCTTTTTTGGAGGCCTAGGCTTTTGCAAA
GATCGATCAAGAGACAGGATGAGGATCGTTTCGCATGATTGAACAAGATGGATTGCACGCAGGTTCTCCG
GCCGCTTGGGTGGAGAGGCTATTCGGCTATGACTGGGCACAACAGACAATCGGCTGCTCTGATGCCGCCG
TGTTCCGGCTGTCAGCGCAGGGGCGCCCGGTTCTTTTTGTCAAGACCGACCTGTCCGGTGCCCTGAATGA
ACTGCAAGACGAGGCAGCGCGGCTATCGTGGCTGGCCACGACGGGCGTTCCTTGCGCAGCTGTGCTCGAC
GTTGTCACTGAAGCGGGAAGGGACTGGCTGCTATTGGGCGAAGTGCCGGGGCAGGATCTCCTGTCATCTC
ACCTTGCTCCTGCCGAGAAAGTATCCATCATGGCTGATGCAATGCGGCGGCTGCATACGCTTGATCCGGC
TACCTGCCCATTCGACCACCAAGCGAAACATCGCATCGAGCGAGCACGTACTCGGATGGAAGCCGGTCTT
GTCGATCAGGATGATCTGGACGAAGAGCATCAGGGGCTCGCGCCAGCCGAACTGTTCGCCAGGCTCAAGG
CGAGCATGCCCGACGGCGAGGATCTCGTCGTGACCCATGGCGATGCCTGCTTGCCGAATATCATGGTGGA
AAATGGCCGCTTTTCTGGATTCATCGACTGTGGCCGGCTGGGTGTGGCGGACCGCTATCAGGACATAGCG
TTGGCTACCCGTGATATTGCTGAAGAGCTTGGCGGCGAATGGGCTGACCGCTTCCTCGTGCTTTACGGTA
TCGCCGCTCCCGATTCGCAGCGCATCGCCTTCTATCGCCTTCTTGACGAGTTCTTCTGAGCGGGACTCTG
GGGTTCGAAATGACCGACCAAGCGACGCCCAACCTGCCATCACGAGATTTCGATTCCACCGCCGCCTTCT
ATGAAAGGTTGGGCTTCGGAATCGTTTTCCGGGACGCCGGCTGGATGATCCTCCAGCGCGGGGATCTCAT
GCTGGAGTTCTTCGCCCACCCTAGGGGGAGGCTAACTGAAACACGGAAGGAGACAATACCGGAAGGAACC
CGCGCTATGACGGCAATAAAAAGACAGAATAAAACGCACGGTGTTGGGTCGTTTGTTCATAAACGCGGGG
TTCGGTCCCAGGGCTGGCACTCTGTCGATACCCCACCGAGACCCCATTGGGGCCAATACGCCCGCGTTTC
TTCCTTTTCCCCACCCCACCCCCCAAGTTCGGGTGAAGGCCCAGGGCTCGCAGCCAACGTCGGGGCGGCA
GGCCCTGCCATAGCCTCAGGTTACTCATATATACTTTAGATTGATTTAAAACTTCATTTTTAATTTAAAA
GGATCTAGGTGAAGATCCTTTTTGATAATCTCATGACCAAAATCCCTTAACGTGAGTTTTCGTTCCACTG
AGCGTCAGACCCCGTAGAAAAGATCAAAGGATCTTCTTGAGATCCTTTTTTTCTGCGCGTAATCTGCTGC
TTGCAAACAAAAAAACCACCGCTACCAGCGGTGGTTTGTTTGCCGGATCAAGAGCTACCAACTCTTTTTC
CGAAGGTAACTGGCTTCAGCAGAGCGCAGATACCAAATACTGTTCTTCTAGTGTAGCCGTAGTTAGGCCA
CCACTTCAAGAACTCTGTAGCACCGCCTACATACCTCGCTCTGCTAATCCTGTTACCAGTGGCTGCTGCC
AGTGGCGATAAGTCGTGTCTTACCGGGTTGGACTCAAGACGATAGTTACCGGATAAGGCGCAGCGGTCGG
GCTGAACGGGGGGTTCGTGCACACAGCCCAGCTTGGAGCGAACGACCTACACCGAACTGAGATACCTACA
GCGTGAGCTATGAGAAAGCGCCACGCTTCCCGAAGGGAGAAAGGCGGACAGGTATCCGGTAAGCGGCAGG
GTCGGAACAGGAGAGCGCACGAGGGAGCTTCCAGGGGGAAACGCCTGGTATCTTTATAGTCCTGTCGGGT
TTCGCCACCTCTGACTTGAGCGTCGATTTTTGTGATGCTCGTCAGGGGGGCGGAGCCTATGGAAAAACGC
CAGCAACGCGGCCTTTTTACGGTTCCTGGCCTTTTGCTGGCCTTTTGCTCACATGTTCTTTC
Features (pLannotate 1.2.2; 24 found; start..end, strand, type, name):
      6..40      +  rep_origin     RSF ori (fragment): Plasmids containing the RSF 1030 origin of replication can be propagated in E. coli cells that contain additional plasmids with compatible origins.
    108..411     +  enhancer       CMV enhancer: human cytomegalovirus immediate early enhancer
    412..615     +  promoter       CMV promoter: human cytomegalovirus (CMV) immediate early promoter
    645..1358    +  CDS            Superfolder GFP: Superfolder GFP is a basic (constitutively fluorescent) green fluorescent protein published in 2005, derived from Aequorea victoria. It is reported to be a very rapidly-maturing weak dimer.
   1368..1502    -  polyA_signal   SV40 poly(A) signal: SV40 polyadenylation signal
   1564..1582    +  promoter       SP6 promoter: promoter for bacteriophage SP6 RNA polymerase
   1657..1690    +  protein_bind   FRT (minimal): supports FLP-mediated excision but not integration (Turan and Bode, 2011) FLP recombinase from the Saccharomyces cerevisiae 2μ plasmid
   1845..2705    -  CDS            AmpR: β-lactamase; bla; confers resistance to ampicillin, carbenicillin, and related antibiotics
   2706..2810    -  promoter       AmpR promoter: bla
   2837..2887    +  misc_feature   bom (fragment): basis of mobility region from pBR322
   2888..2967    -  rep_origin     M13 ori (fragment): M13 bacteriophage origin of replication; arrow indicates direction of (+) strand synthesis
   2968..3001    +  protein_bind   FRT (minimal): supports FLP-mediated excision but not integration (Turan and Bode, 2011) FLP recombinase from the Saccharomyces cerevisiae 2μ plasmid
   3052..3070    -  promoter       T7 promoter: promoter for bacteriophage T7 RNA polymerase
   3072..3090    +  misc_feature   MCS (fragment): multiple cloning site
   3102..3186    +  CDS            large T antigen (fragment): large T antigen from SV40 (simian virus 40)
   3209..3330    +  polyA_signal   SV40 poly(A) signal: SV40 polyadenylation signal
   3364..3792    -  rep_origin     f1 ori (sequence partly withheld): f1 bacteriophage origin of replication; arrow indicates direction of (+) strand synthesis
   3819..3923    +  promoter       AmpR promoter: bla
   3925..4282    +  promoter       SV40 promoter: SV40 enhancer and early promoter
   4317..5111    +  CDS            NeoR/KanR: aminoglycoside phosphotransferase from Tn5; aph(3')-II (or nptII); confers resistance to neomycin, kanamycin, and G418 (Geneticin®)
   5132..5284    +  CDS            ble (fragment): BLE_KLEPN - Experimental evidence at protein level: Swiss-Prot protein existence level 1. Binding protein with a strong affinity to the bleomycin family of antibiotics. Binds to CL990; an antimitotic-antibiotic compound. From Klebsiella pneumoniae.
   5343..5390    +  polyA_signal   HSV TK poly(A) signal: herpes simplex virus thymidine kinase polyadenylation signal (Cole and Stacy, 1985)
   5481..5497    -  polyA_signal   bGH poly(A) signal (fragment): bovine growth hormone polyadenylation signal
   5719..6307    +  rep_origin     ori: high-copy-number ColE1/pMB1/pBR322/pUC origin of replication
