[The description below was written by a language model from this plasmid's Addgene catalogue record and pLannotate feature annotations shown in this document.]
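Description:
p-sfGFP-pA-FRT-Amp-FRT is a high-copy bacterial template plasmid built on the Clontech pEGFP-C1 backbone. It is intended as a source of PCR products for BAC recombineering rather than as an expression vector in its own right. It replicates in E. coli from a ColE1/pUC-type origin and also carries an f1 origin. It confers resistance to two antibiotics. Kanamycin resistance comes from the backbone NeoR/KanR gene, which is driven by tandem bacterial (bla) and SV40 promoters and ends in an HSV TK polyadenylation signal. Ampicillin resistance comes from the β-lactamase gene within the insert.

The roughly 2.7 kb synthetic insert, assembled by Gibson cloning, consists of a superfolder GFP coding sequence followed by an SV40 poly(A) signal. Next comes an ampicillin resistance cassette (AmpR with its own promoter, in reverse orientation) flanked by two minimal FRT sites. SP6 and T7 promoter sequences lie on either side of the FRT-flanked cassette. The backbone CMV enhancer/promoter sits upstream of sfGFP, so the reporter could in principle also be expressed in mammalian cells.

The stated purpose implies that the sfGFP-pA-FRT-Amp-FRT module is amplified by PCR, presumably with primers carrying homology arms, and recombined into a BAC so that sfGFP reports the activity of a chosen locus. Ampicillin selects for recombinants. The FRT sites would allow FLP recombinase to remove the marker afterwards, and the minimal form annotated here supports excision but not integration. The depositor notes an H217R change in the insert that does not affect plasmid function. The associated publication concerns pericyte gene expression in zebrafish, which is consistent with use in building BAC reporter transgenes.
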