Addgene plasmid #176620: p-sfGFP-pA-FRT-Amp-FRT
Purpose: for generating PCR templates with sfGFP and Amp for BAC recombination
Depositing lab: Nathan Lawson. Depositing organization: University of Massachusetts, Worcester. Publication: Integrated molecular analysis identifies a conserved pericyte gene signature in zebrafish. Shih YH, Portman D, Idrizi F, Grosse A, Lawson ND. Development. 2021 Nov 9. pii: 273393. doi: 10.1242/dev.200189. PubMed 34751773.
Backbone
  Vector backbone: pEGFP-C1
  Backbone manufacturer: Clontech
  Backbone size w/o insert (bp): 3700
  Total vector size (bp): 6371
  Vector type: Unspecified
Growth in bacteria
  Bacterial resistance: Ampicillin and Kanamycin, 100 & 50 μg/mL
  Growth temperature: 37°C
  Growth strain: DH5alpha
  Copy number: High Copy
Gene/Insert
  Gene/Insert name: super folder green fluorescent protein with FRT-flanked ampicillin cassette (alt name: sfGFP-FRT-amp)
  Species: Synthetic
  Insert size (bp): 2700
  Mutation: H217R - please see dep. comments
  Cloning method: Gibson Cloning
  Sequencing primers: 5′ CGCAAATGGGCGGTAGGCGTG; 3′ TAATACGACTCACTATAGGG
Terms and licenses: Academic/Nonprofit Terms; Industry Terms: Not Available to Industry
Depositor comments: Please note depositor confirms H217R in insert does not affect plasmid function.
How to cite: p-sfGFP-pA-FRT-Amp-FRT was a gift from Nathan Lawson (Addgene plasmid # 176620 ; http://n2t.net/addgene:176620 ; RRID:Addgene_176620)
